LOCUS       Exported 8323 bp ds-DNA circular SYN 13-MAY-2021
DEFINITION  3rd generation lentiviral gRNA plasmid targeting human TSSK6.
ACCESSION   .
VERSION     .
KEYWORDS    TSSK6 gRNA (BRDN0001146415)
SOURCE      synthetic DNA construct
  ORGANISM  synthetic DNA construct
REFERENCE   1 (bases 1 to 8323)
  AUTHORS   Doench JG, Fusi N, Sullender M, Hegde M, Vaimberg EW, Donovan KF,
            Smith I, Tothova Z, Wilen C, Orchard R, Virgin HW, Listgarten J,
            Root DE
  TITLE     Optimized sgRNA design to maximize activity and minimize off-target
            effects of CRISPR-Cas9.
  JOURNAL   Nat Biotechnol. 2016 Jan 18. doi: 10.1038/nbt.3437.
  PUBMED    26780180
REFERENCE   2 (bases 1 to 8323)
  AUTHORS   .
  TITLE     Direct Submission
  JOURNAL   Exported May 13, 2021 from SnapGene Server 1.1.58
            http://www.snapgene.com
FEATURES             Location/Qualifiers
     source          1..8323
                     /organism="synthetic DNA construct"
                     /mol_type="other DNA"
     promoter        87..1265
                     /label=EF-1-alpha promoter
                     /note="strong constitutive promoter for human elongation
                     factor EF-1-alpha"
     intron          318..1256
                     /label=EF-1-alpha intron A
                     /note="intron upstream of the start codon of human
                     EF-1-alpha"
     primer_bind     1213..1233
                     /label=EF1a-F
                     /note="Human elongation factor-1a promoter, forward primer"
     CDS             1278..1877
                     /codon_start=1
                     /gene="pac from Streptomyces alboniger"
                     /product="puromycin N-acetyltransferase"
                     /label=PuroR
                     /note="confers resistance to puromycin"
                     /translation="MTEYKPTVRLATRDDVPRAVRTLAAAFADYPATRHTVDPDRHIER
                     VTELQELFLTRVGLDIGKVWVADDGAAVAVWTTPESVEAGAVFAEIGPRMAELSGSRLA
                     AQQQMEGLLAPHRPKEPAWFLATVGVSPDHQGKGLGSAVVLPGVEAAERAGVPAFLETS
                     APRNLPFYERLGFTVTADVEVPEGPRTWCMTRKPGA"
     primer_bind     complement(1278..1297)
                     /label=Puro-R
                     /note="Puromycin resistance gene, reverse primer. Also
                     called puro-variant-R"
     primer_bind     1774..1794
                     /label=Puro-F
                     /note="Puromycin resistance gene, forward primer"
     misc_feature    1893..2481
                     /label=WPRE
                     /note="woodchuck hepatitis virus posttranscriptional
                     regulatory element"
     primer_bind     complement(1946..1966)
                     /label=WPRE-R
                     /note="WPRE, reverse primer"
     CDS             complement(2364..2375)
                     /codon_start=1
                     /product="Factor Xa recognition and cleavage site"
                     /label=Factor Xa site
                     /translation="IEGR"
     LTR             2553..2786
                     /label=3' LTR (Delta-U3)
                     /note="self-inactivating 3' long terminal repeat (LTR) from
                     HIV-1"
     polyA_signal    2864..2985
                     /label=SV40 poly(A) signal
                     /note="SV40 polyadenylation signal"
     primer_bind     complement(2901..2920)
                     /label=SV40pA-R
                     /note="SV40 polyA, reverse primer"
     primer_bind     2955..2974
                     /label=EBV-rev
                     /note="SV40 polyA terminator, reverse primer"
     rep_origin      3025..3160
                     /label=SV40 ori
                     /note="SV40 origin of replication"
     primer_bind     3087..3106
                     /label=SV40pro-F
                     /note="SV40 promoter/origin, forward primer"
     primer_bind     complement(3180..3199)
                     /label=T7
                     /note="T7 promoter, forward primer"
     promoter        complement(3181..3199)
                     /label=T7 promoter
                     /note="promoter for bacteriophage T7 RNA polymerase"
     primer_bind     complement(3209..3226)
                     /label=M13 Forward
                     /note="In lacZ gene. Also called M13-F20 or M13 (-21)
                     Forward"
     primer_bind     complement(3209..3225)
                     /label=M13 fwd
                     /note="common sequencing primer, one of multiple similar
                     variants"
     primer_bind     complement(3218..3240)
                     /label=M13/pUC Forward
                     /note="In lacZ gene"
     rep_origin      3367..3822
                     /direction=RIGHT
                     /label=f1 ori
                     /note="f1 bacteriophage origin of replication; arrow
                     indicates direction of (+) strand synthesis"
     primer_bind     complement(3454..3473)
                     /label=F1ori-R
                     /note="F1 origin, reverse primer"
     primer_bind     3664..3685
                     /label=F1ori-F
                     /note="F1 origin, forward primer"
     promoter        3848..3952
                     /gene="bla"
                     /label=AmpR promoter
     CDS             3953..4813
                     /codon_start=1
                     /gene="bla"
                     /product="beta-lactamase"
                     /label=AmpR
                     /note="confers resistance to ampicillin, carbenicillin, and
                     related antibiotics"
                     /translation="MSIQHFRVALIPFFAAFCLPVFAHPETLVKVKDAEDQLGARVGYI
                     ELDLNSGKILESFRPEERFPMMSTFKVLLCGAVLSRIDAGQEQLGRRIHYSQNDLVEYS
                     PVTEKHLTDGMTVRELCSAAITMSDNTAANLLLTTIGGPKELTAFLHNMGDHVTRLDRW
                     EPELNEAIPNDERDTTMPVAMATTLRKLLTGELLTLASRQQLIDWMEADKVAGPLLRSA
                     LPAGWFIADKSGAGERGSRGIIAALGPDGKPSRIVVIYTTGSQATMDERNRQIAEIGAS
                     LIKHW"
     primer_bind     complement(4171..4190)
                     /label=Amp-R
                     /note="Ampicillin resistance gene, reverse primer"
     rep_origin      4984..5572
                     /direction=RIGHT
                     /label=ori
                     /note="high-copy-number ColE1/pMB1/pBR322/pUC origin of
                     replication"
     primer_bind     5473..5492
                     /label=pBR322ori-F
                     /note="pBR322 origin, forward primer"
     primer_bind     5726..5743
                     /label=L4440
                     /note="L4440 vector, forward primer"
     protein_bind    5860..5881
                     /label=CAP binding site
                     /bound_moiety="E. coli catabolite activator protein"
                     /note="CAP binding activates transcription in the presence
                     of cAMP."
     promoter        5896..5926
                     /label=lac promoter
                     /note="promoter for the E. coli lac operon"
     protein_bind    5934..5950
                     /label=lac operator
                     /bound_moiety="lac repressor encoded by lacI"
                     /note="The lac repressor binds to the lac operator to
                     inhibit transcription in E. coli. This inhibition can be
                     relieved by adding lactose or
                     isopropyl-beta-D-thiogalactopyranoside (IPTG)."
     primer_bind     5939..5961
                     /label=M13/pUC Reverse
                     /note="In lacZ gene"
     primer_bind     5958..5974
                     /label=M13 rev
                     /note="common sequencing primer, one of multiple similar
                     variants"
     primer_bind     5958..5974
                     /label=M13 Reverse
                     /note="In lacZ gene. Also called M13-rev"
     primer_bind     5993..6013
                     /label=T3
                     /note="T3 promoter, forward primer"
     promoter        5995..6013
                     /label=T3 promoter
                     /note="promoter for bacteriophage T3 RNA polymerase"
     promoter        6041..6267
                     /label=RSV promoter
                     /note="Rous sarcoma virus enhancer/promoter"
     LTR             6268..6448
                     /label=5' LTR (truncated)
                     /note="truncated 5' long terminal repeat (LTR) from HIV-1"
     misc_feature    6495..6620
                     /label=HIV-1 Psi
                     /note="packaging signal of human immunodeficiency virus
                     type 1"
     misc_feature    7113..7346
                     /label=RRE
                     /note="The Rev response element (RRE) of HIV-1 allows for
                     Rev-dependent mRNA export from the nucleus to the
                     cytoplasm."
     CDS             7531..7575
                     /codon_start=1
                     /product="antigenic peptide corresponding to amino acids
                     655 to 669 of the HIV envelope protein gp41 (Lutje Hulsik
                     et al., 2013)"
                     /label=gp41 peptide
                     /note="recognized by the 2H10 single-chain llama nanobody"
                     /translation="KNEQELLELDKWASL"
     promoter        7753..7993
                     /label=U6 promoter
                     /note="RNA polymerase III promoter for human U6 snRNA"
     primer_bind     7753..7773
                     /label=hU6-F
                     /note="Human U6 promoter, forward primer"
     primer_bind     7924..7943
                     /label=LKO.1 5'
                     /note="Human U6 promoter, forward primer"
     misc_RNA        8023..8098
                     /label=gRNA scaffold
                     /note="guide RNA scaffold for the Streptococcus pyogenes
                     CRISPR/Cas9 system"
     misc_feature    8154..8271
                     /label=cPPT/CTS
                     /note="central polypurine tract and central termination
                     sequence of HIV-1"
ORIGIN
        1 cccgggtgca aagatggata aagttttaaa cagagaggaa tctttgcagc taatggacct
       61 tctaggtctt gaaaggagtg ggaattggct ccggtgcccg tcagtgggca gagcgcacat
      121 cgcccacagt ccccgagaag ttggggggag gggtcggcaa ttgatccggt gcctagagaa
      181 ggtggcgcgg ggtaaactgg gaaagtgatg tcgtgtactg gctccgcctt tttcccgagg
      241 gtgggggaga accgtatata agtgcagtag tcgccgtgaa cgttcttttt cgcaacgggt
      301 ttgccgccag aacacaggta agtgccgtgt gtggttcccg cgggcctggc ctctttacgg
      361 gttatggccc ttgcgtgcct tgaattactt ccacctggct gcagtacgtg attcttgatc
      421 ccgagcttcg ggttggaagt gggtgggaga gttcgaggcc ttgcgcttaa ggagcccctt
      481 cgcctcgtgc ttgagttgag gcctggcctg ggcgctgggg ccgccgcgtg cgaatctggt
      541 ggcaccttcg cgcctgtctc gctgctttcg ataagtctct agccatttaa aatttttgat
      601 gacctgctgc gacgcttttt ttctggcaag atagtcttgt aaatgcgggc caagatctgc
      661 acactggtat ttcggttttt ggggccgcgg gcggcgacgg ggcccgtgcg tcccagcgca
      721 catgttcggc gaggcggggc ctgcgagcgc ggccaccgag aatcggacgg gggtagtctc
      781 aagctggccg gcctgctctg gtgcctggcc tcgcgccgcc gtgtatcgcc ccgccctggg
      841 cggcaaggct ggcccggtcg gcaccagttg cgtgagcgga aagatggccg cttcccggcc
      901 ctgctgcagg gagctcaaaa tggaggacgc ggcgctcggg agagcgggcg ggtgagtcac
      961 ccacacaaag gaaaagggcc tttccgtcct cagccgtcgc ttcatgtgac tccacggagt
     1021 accgggcgcc gtccaggcac ctcgattagt tctcgagctt ttggagtacg tcgtctttag
     1081 gttgggggga ggggttttat gcgatggagt ttccccacac tgagtgggtg gagactgaag
     1141 ttaggccagc ttggcacttg atgtaattct ccttggaatt tgcccttttt gagtttggat
     1201 cttggttcat tctcaagcct cagacagtgg ttcaaagttt ttttcttcca tttcaggtgt
     1261 cgtgacgtac ggccaccatg accgagtaca agcccacggt gcgcctcgcc acccgcgacg
     1321 acgtccccag ggccgtacgc accctcgccg ccgcgttcgc cgactacccc gccacgcgcc
     1381 acaccgtcga tccggaccgc cacatcgagc gggtcaccga gctgcaagaa ctcttcctca
     1441 cgcgcgtcgg gctcgacatc ggcaaggtgt gggtcgcgga cgacggcgcc gccgtggcgg
     1501 tctggaccac gccggagagc gtcgaagcgg gggcggtgtt cgccgagatc ggcccgcgca
     1561 tggccgagtt gagcggttcc cggctggccg cgcagcaaca gatggaaggc ctcctggcgc
     1621 cgcaccggcc caaggagccc gcgtggttcc tggccaccgt cggagtctcg cccgaccacc
     1681 agggcaaggg tctgggcagc gccgtcgtgc tccccggagt ggaggcggcc gagcgcgccg
     1741 gggtgcccgc cttcctggag acctccgcgc cccgcaacct ccccttctac gagcggctcg
     1801 gcttcaccgt caccgccgac gtcgaggtgc ccgaaggacc gcgcacctgg tgcatgaccc
     1861 gcaagcccgg tgcctgaacg cgttaagtcg acaatcaacc tctggattac aaaatttgtg
     1921 aaagattgac tggtattctt aactatgttg ctccttttac gctatgtgga tacgctgctt
     1981 taatgccttt gtatcatgct attgcttccc gtatggcttt cattttctcc tccttgtata
     2041 aatcctggtt gctgtctctt tatgaggagt tgtggcccgt tgtcaggcaa cgtggcgtgg
     2101 tgtgcactgt gtttgctgac gcaaccccca ctggttgggg cattgccacc acctgtcagc
     2161 tcctttccgg gactttcgct ttccccctcc ctattgccac ggcggaactc atcgccgcct
     2221 gccttgcccg ctgctggaca ggggctcggc tgttgggcac tgacaattcc gtggtgttgt
     2281 cggggaaatc atcgtccttt ccttggctgc tcgcctgtgt tgccacctgg attctgcgcg
     2341 ggacgtcctt ctgctacgtc ccttcggccc tcaatccagc ggaccttcct tcccgcggcc
     2401 tgctgccggc tctgcggcct cttccgcgtc ttcgccttcg ccctcagacg agtcggatct
     2461 ccctttgggc cgcctccccg cgtcgacttt aagaccaatg acttacaagg cagctgtaga
     2521 tcttagccac tttttaaaag aaaagggggg actggaaggg ctaattcact cccaacgaag
     2581 acaagatctg ctttttgctt gtactgggtc tctctggtta gaccagatct gagcctggga
     2641 gctctctggc taactaggga acccactgct taagcctcaa taaagcttgc cttgagtgct
     2701 tcaagtagtg tgtgcccgtc tgttgtgtga ctctggtaac tagagatccc tcagaccctt
     2761 ttagtcagtg tggaaaatct ctagcagtac gtatagtagt tcatgtcatc ttattattca
     2821 gtatttataa cttgcaaaga aatgaatatc agagagtgag aggaacttgt ttattgcagc
     2881 ttataatggt tacaaataaa gcaatagcat cacaaatttc acaaataaag catttttttc
     2941 actgcattct agttgtggtt tgtccaaact catcaatgta tcttatcatg tctggctcta
     3001 gctatcccgc ccctaactcc gcccatcccg cccctaactc cgcccagttc cgcccattct
     3061 ccgccccatg gctgactaat tttttttatt tatgcagagg ccgaggccgc ctcggcctct
     3121 gagctattcc agaagtagtg aggaggcttt tttggaggcc tagggacgta cccaattcgc
     3181 cctatagtga gtcgtattac gcgcgctcac tggccgtcgt tttacaacgt cgtgactggg
     3241 aaaaccctgg cgttacccaa cttaatcgcc ttgcagcaca tccccctttc gccagctggc
     3301 gtaatagcga agaggcccgc accgatcgcc cttcccaaca gttgcgcagc ctgaatggcg
     3361 aatgggnnnn nnnnnnnnnn nnnnnnnnnn nnnnnnnnnn nnnnnnnnnn nnnnnnnnnn
     3421 nnnnnnnnnn nnnnnnnnnn nnnnnnnnnn nnnnnnnnnn nnnnnnnnnn nnnnnnnnnn
     3481 nnnnnnnnnn cnnnnnnnnn nnnnnnnnnn nnnnnnnnnn nnnnnnnnnn nnnnnnnnnn
     3541 nnnnnnnnnn nnnnnnnnnn nnnnnnnnnn nnnnnnnnnn nnannnnnnn nnnnnnnnnn
     3601 nnnnnnnnnn nnnnnnnnnn nnnnnnnnnn nncctttgac gttggagtcc acgttcttta
     3661 atagtggact cttgttccaa actggaacaa cactcaaccc tatctcggtc tattcttttg
     3721 atttataagg gattttgccg atttcggcct attggttaaa aaatgagctg atttaacaaa
     3781 aatttaacgc gaattttaac aaaatattaa cgcttacaat ttaggtggca cttttcgggg
     3841 aaatgtgcgc ggaaccccta tttgtttatt tttctaaata cattcaaata tgtatccgct
     3901 catgagacaa taaccctgat aaatgcttca ataatattga aaaaggaaga gtatgagtat
     3961 tcaacatttc cgtgtcgccc ttattccctt ttttgcggca ttttgccttc ctgtttttgc
     4021 tcacccagaa acgctggtga aagtaaaaga tgctgaagat cagttgggtg cacgagtggg
     4081 ttacatcgaa ctggatctca acagcggtaa gatccttgag agttttcgcc ccgaagaacg
     4141 ttttccaatg atgagcactt ttaaagttct gctatgtggc gcggtattat cccgtattga
     4201 cgccgggcaa gagcaactcg gtcgccgcat acactattct cagaatgact tggttgagta
     4261 ctcaccagtc acagaaaagc atcttacgga tggcatgaca gtaagagaat tatgcagtgc
     4321 tgccataacc atgagtgata acactgcggc caacttactt ctgacaacga tcggaggacc
     4381 gaaggagcta accgcttttt tgcacaacat gggggatcat gtaactcgcc ttgatcgttg
     4441 ggaaccggag ctgaatgaag ccataccaaa cgacgagcgt gacaccacga tgcctgtagc
     4501 aatggcaaca acgttgcgca aactattaac tggcgaacta cttactctag cttcccggca
     4561 acaattaata gactggatgg aggcggataa agttgcagga ccacttctgc gctcggccct
     4621 tccggctggc tggtttattg ctgataaatc tggagccggt gagcgtgggt ctcgcggtat
     4681 cattgcagca ctggggccag atggtaagcc ctcccgtatc gtagttatct acacgacggg
     4741 gagtcaggca actatggatg aacgaaatag acagatcgct gagataggtg cctcactgat
     4801 taagcattgg taactgtcag accaagttta ctcatatata ctttagattg atttaaaact
     4861 tcatttttaa tttaaaagga tctaggtgaa gatccttttt gataatctca tgaccaaaat
     4921 cccttaacgt gagttttcgt tccactgagc gtcagacccc gtagaaaaga tcaaaggatc
     4981 ttcttgagat cctttttttc tgcgcgtaat ctgctgcttg caaacaaaaa aaccaccgct
     5041 accagcggtg gtttgtttgc cggatcaaga gctaccaact ctttttccga aggtaactgg
     5101 cttcagcaga gcgcagatac caaatactgt tcttctagtg tagccgtagt taggccacca
     5161 cttcaagaac tctgtagcac cgcctacata cctcgctctg ctaatcctgt taccagtggc
     5221 tgctgccagt ggcgataagt cgtgtcttac cgggttggac tcaagacgat agttaccgga
     5281 taaggcgcag cggtcgggct gaacgggggg ttcgtgcaca cagcccagct tggagcgaac
     5341 gacctacacc gaactgagat acctacagcg tgagctatga gaaagcgcca cgcttcccga
     5401 agggagaaag gcggacaggt atccggtaag cggcagggtc ggaacaggag agcgcacgag
     5461 ggagcttcca gggggaaacg cctggtatct ttatagtcct gtcgggtttc gccacctctg
     5521 acttgagcgt cgatttttgt gatgctcgtc aggggggcgg agcctatgga aaaacgccag
     5581 caacgcggcc tttttacggt tcctggcctt ttgctggcct tttgctcaca tgttctttcc
     5641 tgcgttatcc cctgattctg tggataaccg tattaccgcc tttgagtgag ctgataccgc
     5701 tcgccgcagc cgaacgaccg agcgcagcga gtcagtgagc gaggaagcgg aagagcgccc
     5761 aatacgcaaa ccgcctctcc ccgcgcgttg gccgattcat taatgcagct ggcacgacag
     5821 gtttcccgac tggaaagcgg gcagtgagcg caacgcaatt aatgtgagtt agctcactca
     5881 ttaggcaccc caggctttac actttatgct tccggctcgt atgttgtgtg gaattgtgag
     5941 cggataacaa tttcacacag gaaacagcta tgaccatgat tacgccaagc gcgcaattaa
     6001 ccctcactaa agggaacaaa agctggagct gcaagcttaa tgtagtctta tgcaatactc
     6061 ttgtagtctt gcaacatggt aacgatgagt tagcaacatg ccttacaagg agagaaaaag
     6121 caccgtgcat gccgattggt ggaagtaagg tggtacgatc gtgccttatt aggaaggcaa
     6181 cagacgggtc tgacatggat tggacgaacc actgaattgc cgcattgcag agatattgta
     6241 tttaagtgcc tagctcgata cataaacggg tctctctggt tagaccagat ctgagcctgg
     6301 gagctctctg gctaactagg gaacccactg cttaagcctc aataaagctt gccttgagtg
     6361 cttcaagtag tgtgtgcccg tctgttgtgt gactctggta actagagatc cctcagaccc
     6421 ttttagtcag tgtggaaaat ctctagcagt ggcgcccgaa cagggacttg aaagcgaaag
     6481 ggaaaccaga ggagctctct cgacgcagga ctcggcttgc tgaagcgcgc acggcaagag
     6541 gcgaggggcg gcgactggtg agtacgccaa aaattttgac tagcggaggc tagaaggaga
     6601 gagatgggtg cgagagcgtc agtattaagc gggggagaat tagatcgcga tgggaaaaaa
     6661 ttcggttaag gccaggggga aagaaaaaat ataaattaaa acatatagta tgggcaagca
     6721 gggagctaga acgattcgca gttaatcctg gcctgttaga aacatcagaa ggctgtagac
     6781 aaatactggg acagctacaa ccatcccttc agacaggatc agaagaactt agatcattat
     6841 ataatacagt agcaaccctc tattgtgtgc atcaaaggat agagataaaa gacaccaagg
     6901 aagctttaga caagatagag gaagagcaaa acaaaagtaa gaccaccgca cagcaagcgg
     6961 ccgctgatct tcagacctgg aggaggagat atgagggaca attggagaag tgaattatat
     7021 aaatataaag tagtaaaaat tgaaccatta ggagtagcac ccaccaaggc aaagagaaga
     7081 gtggtgcaga gagaaaaaag agcagtggga ataggagctt tgttccttgg gttcttggga
     7141 gcagcaggaa gcactatggg cgcagcgtca atgacgctga cggtacaggc cagacaatta
     7201 ttgtctggta tagtgcagca gcagaacaat ttgctgaggg ctattgaggc gcaacagcat
     7261 ctgttgcaac tcacagtctg gggcatcaag cagctccagg caagaatcct ggctgtggaa
     7321 agatacctaa aggatcaaca gctcctgggg atttggggtt gctctggaaa actcatttgc
     7381 accactgctg tgccttggaa tgctagttgg agtaataaat ctctggaaca gatttggaat
     7441 cacacgacct ggatggagtg ggacagagaa attaacaatt acacaagctt aatacactcc
     7501 ttaattgaag aatcgcaaaa ccagcaagaa aagaatgaac aagaattatt ggaattagat
     7561 aaatgggcaa gtttgtggaa ttggtttaac ataacaaatt ggctgtggta tataaaatta
     7621 ttcataatga tagtaggagg cttggtaggt ttaagaatag tttttgctgt actttctata
     7681 gtgaatagag ttaggcaggg atattcacca ttatcgtttc agacccacct cccaaccccg
     7741 aggggaccca gagagggcct atttcccatg attccttcat atttgcatat acgatacaag
     7801 gctgttagag agataattag aattaatttg actgtaaaca caaagatatt agtacaaaat
     7861 acgtgacgta gaaagtaata atttcttggg tagtttgcag ttttaaaatt atgttttaaa
     7921 atggactatc atatgcttac cgtaacttga aagtatttcg atttcttggc tttatatatc
     7981 ttgtggaaag gacgaaacac cggctgggcc gcacaattgg aggttttaga gctagaaata
     8041 gcaagttaaa ataaggctag tccgttatca acttgaaaaa gtggcaccga gtcggtgctt
     8101 ttttaagctt ggcgtaacta gatcttgaga caaatggcag tattcatcca caattttaaa
     8161 agaaaagggg ggattggggg gtacagtgca ggggaaagaa tagtagacat aatagcaaca
     8221 gacatacaaa ctaaagaatt acaaaaacaa attacaaaaa ttcaaaattt tcgggtttat
     8281 tacagggaca gcagagatcc actttggcgc cggctcgagg ggg
//
