[The description below was written by a language model from this plasmid's Addgene catalogue record and the feature table of its GenBank file.]
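Description:
TSSK6 gRNA (BRDN0001146415) is a third-generation lentiviral CRISPR guide plasmid built on the lentiGuide-Puro backbone, carrying a single guide RNA designed against human TSSK6 (reference transcript NM_032037.3). The 8.3 kb circular plasmid is propagated in E. coli at high copy from a ColE1/pUC-type origin with ampicillin selection through beta-lactamase. The backbone also carries an f1 origin, an SV40 origin and poly(A) signal, and residual lac, T7 and T3 promoter elements.

The transfer cassette is framed by an RSV promoter-driven truncated HIV-1 5' LTR and a self-inactivating (Delta-U3) 3' LTR. The chimeric RSV/LTR makes genomic RNA production Tat-independent, and the U3 deletion leaves the integrated provirus without LTR promoter activity. Between the LTRs lie the Psi packaging signal, the Rev response element for nuclear export of unspliced vector RNA, and a cPPT/CTS element that aids nuclear import of the preintegration complex. Two expression units are carried. In the first, the human U6 RNA polymerase III promoter drives the TSSK6-specific spacer fused to the Streptococcus pyogenes Cas9 guide scaffold. In the second, the EF-1-alpha promoter with its intron A drives puromycin N-acetyltransferase, followed by a WPRE to enhance transcript expression, so that transduced mammalian cells can be selected with puromycin.

The plasmid does not encode Cas9, so it is intended for use with a separate Cas9 lentivector or in cells that already express Cas9, to disrupt TSSK6. It is an individual clone corresponding to a human kinome guide library designed with optimized sgRNA rules for high on-target activity and reduced off-target effects.
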