Addgene plasmid #76246: TSSK6 gRNA (BRDN0001146415)
Purpose: 3rd generation lentiviral gRNA plasmid targeting human TSSK6
Depositing lab: John Doench & David Root. Depositing organization: Broad Institute. Publication: Optimized sgRNA design to maximize activity and minimize off-target effects of CRISPR-Cas9. Doench JG, Fusi N, Sullender M, Hegde M, Vaimberg EW, Donovan KF, Smith I, Tothova Z, Wilen C, Orchard R, Virgin HW, Listgarten J, Root DE. Nat Biotechnol. 2016 Jan 18. doi: 10.1038/nbt.3437. PubMed 26780180.
Backbone
  Vector backbone: lentiGuide-Puro
  Backbone manufacturer: Zhang Lab (Addgene plasmid # 52963)
  Vector type: Mammalian Expression, Lentiviral, CRISPR
  Selectable markers: Puromycin
Growth in bacteria
  Bacterial resistance: Ampicillin, 100 μg/mL
  Growth temperature: 37°C
  Growth strain: DH5alpha
  Copy number: High Copy
Gene/Insert
  Gene/Insert name: TSSK6 (alt names: TSSK6; NM_032037.3)
  gRNA/shRNA sequence: GCTGGGCCGCACAATTGGAG
  Species: H. sapiens (human)
  Entrez Gene: TSSK6 (a.k.a. CT72, SSTK, TSSK4, FKSG82, FLJ24002)
  Promoter: hU6
  Cloning method: Unknown
  Sequencing primers: 5′ U6-F; 3′ pS2-R
Terms and licenses: Academic/Nonprofit Terms; Industry Terms: Not Available to Industry
Depositor comments: The gRNA was designed to target the following Genbank reference sequence(s): NM_032037.3. Note that this plasmid does NOT contain Cas9. It should be used in conjunction with lentiCas9-Blast (Addgene #52962) or otherwise with cell lines already expressing Cas9. Browse the full kinome gRNA library at http://www.addgene.org/pooled-library/broadgpp-human-kinome/ or visit http://www.broadinstitute.org/rnai/public/ for detailed protocols and information.
How to cite: TSSK6 gRNA (BRDN0001146415) was a gift from John Doench & David Root (Addgene plasmid # 76246 ; http://n2t.net/addgene:76246 ; RRID:Addgene_76246)
