>Addgene plasmid #76246 | TSSK6 gRNA (BRDN0001146415) | depositor partial sequence | sequence record 143706 | Target Sequence
GCTGGGCCGCACAATTGGAG
