>Addgene plasmid #76246 | TSSK6 gRNA (BRDN0001146415) | addgene partial sequence | sequence record 185467 | hU6-F
AGAAAGTAATAATTTCTTGGGTAGTTTGCAGTTTTAAAATTATGTTTTAAAATGGACTATCATATGCTTA
CCGTAACTTGAAAGTATTTCGATTTCTTGGCTTTATATATCTTGTGGAAAGGACGAAACACCGGCTGGGC
CGCACAATTGGAGGTTTTAGAGCTAGAAATAGCAAGTTAAAATAAGGCTAGTCCGTTATCAACTTGAAAA
AGTGGCACCGAGTCGGTGCTTTTTTAAGCTTGGCGTAACTAGATCTTGAGACAAATGGCAGTATTCATCC
ACAATTTTAAAAGAAAAGGGGGGATTGGGGGGTACAGTGCAGGGGAAAGAATAGTAGACATAATAGCAAC
AGACATACAAACTAAAGAATTACAAAAACAAATTACAAAAATTCAAAATTTTCGGGTTTATTACAGGGAC
AGCAGAGATCCACTTTGGCGCCGGCTCGAGGGGGCCCGGGTGCAAAGATGGATAAAGTTTTAAACAGAGA
GGAATCTTTGCAGCTAATGGACCTTCTAGGTCTTGAAAGGAGTGGGAATTGGCTCCGGTGCCCGTCAGTG
GGCAGAGCGC
